Addgene plasmid #27363: LeGO-iCer
Depositing lab: Boris Fehse. Depositing organization: Universitaetsklinikum Hamburg-Eppendorf. Publication: A multicolor panel of novel lentiviral "gene ontology" (LeGO) vectors for functional gene analysis. Weber K, Bartsch U, Stocking C, Fehse B. Mol Ther. 2008 Apr . 16(4):698-706. 10.1038/mt.2008.6 PubMed 18362927.
Backbone
  Vector backbone: LeGO
  Backbone size w/o insert (bp): 8159
  Vector type: Mammalian Expression, Lentiviral
Growth in bacteria
  Bacterial resistance: Ampicillin, 100 μg/mL
  Growth temperature: 37°C
  Growth strain: Stbl3
  Growth instructions: Any (like TOP10, XL10-Gold or Stbl)
  Copy number: High Copy
Gene/Insert
  Gene/Insert name: U6 promoter, SFFV promoter, IRES-Cerulean
  Cloning method: Restriction Enzyme
  Sequencing primers: 5′ GAGCTCACAACCCCTCACTC
Resource information
  A portion of this plasmid was derived from a plasmid made by: The Cerulean cDNA is from the lab of Dave Piston (http://medschool.mc.vanderbilt.edu/piston_lab). The lenti backbone is a derivative of pLentiLox3.7 developed at the MIT (http://web.mit.edu/jacks-lab/protocols/pll37.htm).
Terms and licenses: Academic/Nonprofit Terms; Industry Terms: Not Available to Industry
Depositor comments: HIV-1 derived third generation lentiviral vector for the expression of a cDNA and an shRNA. Compatibel to shRNAs cloned in pSUPER (XbaI/XhoI). Multiple cloning site for the cDNA: BamHI, EcoRI, SbfI, StuI, NotI. An internal ribosome entry site (IRES) is used to express the marker gene. Use second generation (like psPAX2) or third generation (like pMDLg/pRRE + pRSV-Rev) systems for packaging in addition to a VSV-G expressing plasmid (or another envelope protein). Please visit the LeGO-Vector home page for more information: http://www.LentiGO-Vectors.de
How to cite: LeGO-iCer was a gift from Boris Fehse (Addgene plasmid # 27363 ; http://n2t.net/addgene:27363 ; RRID:Addgene_27363)
