[The description below was written by a language model from this plasmid's Addgene catalogue record and pLannotate feature annotations shown in this document.]
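Description:
LeGO-iCer is an HIV-1-derived third-generation lentiviral vector from the LeGO ("lentiviral gene ontology") series, built on a derivative of pLentiLox3.7 and designed to co-express a cDNA and an shRNA in mammalian cells alongside a fluorescent marker. In bacteria it is maintained as a high-copy plasmid through a ColE1/pUC-type origin and selected with ampicillin via the β-lactamase gene. The full depositor sequence is 8,159 nt, matching the stated backbone size. This is consistent with an "empty" vector into which users clone their own cDNA and/or shRNA.

The viral genome is transcribed in packaging cells from a CMV enhancer/promoter fused to a truncated 5' LTR. Downstream lie the Ψ packaging signal with a gag fragment, the RRE for Rev-dependent nuclear export, and the cPPT/CTS element. The payload begins with a mouse U6 RNA polymerase III promoter for shRNA expression; the depositor notes compatibility with shRNA cassettes transferred from pSUPER. Next comes the spleen focus-forming virus (SFFV) promoter, followed by a multiple cloning site for the cDNA. An EMCV IRES then drives translation of the cyan fluorescent protein Cerulean from the same transcript, so marker fluorescence reports transgene expression. Two loxP sites flank the SFFV–IRES–Cerulean cassette, which should allow its Cre-mediated excision. A WPRE enhances transcript expression, and a truncated 3' LTR closes the genome.

Particles are produced by supplying second- or third-generation packaging plasmids plus an envelope plasmid such as VSV-G. The vector is intended for functional gene analysis, with colour variants in the panel allowing transduced populations to be tracked or combined.
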