Features (pLannotate 1.2.2; 24 found; start..end, strand, type, name):
     31..83      -  misc_feature   bom (fragment): basis of mobility region from pBR322
    238..617     +  enhancer       CMV enhancer: human cytomegalovirus immediate early enhancer
    618..817     +  promoter       CMV promoter: human cytomegalovirus (CMV) immediate early promoter
    835..1015    +  LTR            5' LTR (truncated): truncated 5' long terminal repeat (LTR) from HIV-1
   1062..1187    +  misc_feature   HIV-1 Ψ: packaging signal of human immunodeficiency virus type 1
   1171..1509    +  CDS            HIV-1 gag (fragment): gag protein from human immunodeficiency virus 1; gag
   1686..1919    +  misc_feature   RRE: The Rev response element (RRE) of HIV-1 allows for Rev-dependent mRNA export from the nucleus to the cytoplasm.
   2296..2396    +  CDS            Rev (fragment): human immunodeficiency virus 1 (HIV-1) Rev protein; rev; enhances nuclear export of unspliced and incompletely spliced viral mRNAs
   2446..2563    +  misc_feature   cPPT/CTS: central polypurine tract and central termination sequence of HIV-1
   2622..2935    +  promoter       U6 promoter: RNA polymerase III promoter for mouse U6 snRNA (Das et al., 1988)
   2948..2975    -  misc_feature   MCS (fragment): pBluescript multiple cloning site
   3010..3043    +  protein_bind   loxP: Cre-mediated recombination occurs in the 8-bp core sequence (GCATACAT). Cre recombinase
   3114..3520    +  promoter       SFFV promoter: spleen focus-forming virus long terminal repeat (LTR) promoter
   3717..4179    +  misc_feature   IRES: internal ribosome entry site (IRES) of the encephalomyocarditis virus (EMCV)
   4193..4912    +  CDS            mCerulean: enhanced monomeric variant of CFP (Rizzo et al., 2004) mammalian codon-optimized
   4959..4992    +  protein_bind   loxP: Cre-mediated recombination occurs in the 8-bp core sequence (GCATACAT). Cre recombinase
   5025..5048    +  misc_feature   MCS (fragment): pBluescript multiple cloning site
   5048..5636    +  misc_feature   WPRE: woodchuck hepatitis virus posttranscriptional regulatory element
   5637..5656    +  misc_feature   MCS (fragment): pBluescript multiple cloning site
   5658..6158    +  CDS            nef (fragment): NEF_HV1LA - Experimental evidence at protein level: Swiss-Prot protein existence level 1. Extracellular Nef protein targets CD4(+) T-lymphocytes for apoptosis by interacting with CXCR4 surface receptors. From Human immunodeficiency virus type 1 group M subtype B (isolate Lai) (HIV-1).
   6165..6345    +  LTR            5' LTR (truncated): truncated 5' long terminal repeat (LTR) from HIV-1
   6407..6995    -  rep_origin     ori: high-copy-number ColE1/pMB1/pBR322/pUC origin of replication
   7166..8026    -  CDS            AmpR: β-lactamase; bla; confers resistance to ampicillin, carbenicillin, and related antibiotics
   8027..8131    -  promoter       AmpR promoter: bla
>Addgene plasmid #27363 | LeGO-iCer | depositor full sequence | sequence record 12910 | Author sequence
GTCGACGGATCGGGAGATCTCCCGATCCCCTATGGTGCACTCTCAGTACAATCTGCTCTGATGCCGCATA
GTTAAGCCAGTATCTGCTCCCTGCTTGTGTGTTGGAGGTCGCTGAGTAGTGCGCGAGCAAAATTTAAGCT
ACAACAAGGCAAGGCTTGACCGACAATTGCATGAAGAATCTGCTTAGGGTTAGGCGTTTTGCGCTGCTTC
GCGATGTACGGGCCAGATATACGCGTTGACATTGATTATTGACTAGTTATTAATAGTAATCAATTACGGG
GTCATTAGTTCATAGCCCATATATGGAGTTCCGCGTTACATAACTTACGGTAAATGGCCCGCCTGGCTGA
CCGCCCAACGACCCCCGCCCATTGACGTCAATAATGACGTATGTTCCCATAGTAACGCCAATAGGGACTT
TCCATTGACGTCAATGGGTGGAGTATTTACGGTAAACTGCCCACTTGGCAGTACATCAAGTGTATCATAT
GCCAAGTACGCCCCCTATTGACGTCAATGACGGTAAATGGCCCGCCTGGCATTATGCCCAGTACATGACC
TTATGGGACTTTCCTACTTGGCAGTACATCTACGTATTAGTCATCGCTATTACCATGGTGATGCGGTTTT
GGCAGTACATCAATGGGCGTGGATAGCGGTTTGACTCACGGGGATTTCCAAGTCTCCACCCCATTGACGT
CAATGGGAGTTTGTTTTGGCACCAAAATCAACGGGACTTTCCAAAATGTCGTAACAACTCCGCCCCATTG
ACGCAAATGGGCGGTAGGCGTGTACGGTGGGAGGTCTATATAAGCAGCGCGTTTTGCCTGTACTGGGTCT
CTCTGGTTAGACCAGATCTGAGCCTGGGAGCTCTCTGGCTAACTAGGGAACCCACTGCTTAAGCCTCAAT
AAAGCTTGCCTTGAGTGCTTCAAGTAGTGTGTGCCCGTCTGTTGTGTGACTCTGGTAACTAGAGATCCCT
CAGACCCTTTTAGTCAGTGTGGAAAATCTCTAGCAGTGGCGCCCGAACAGGGACTTGAAAGCGAAAGGGA
AACCAGAGGAGCTCTCTCGACGCAGGACTCGGCTTGCTGAAGCGCGCACGGCAAGAGGCGAGGGGCGGCG
ACTGGTGAGTACGCCAAAAATTTTGACTAGCGGAGGCTAGAAGGAGAGAGATGGGTGCGAGAGCGTCAGT
ATTAAGCGGGGGAGAATTAGATCGCGATGGGAAAAAATTCGGTTAAGGCCAGGGGGAAAGAAAAAATATA
AATTAAAACATATAGTATGGGCAAGCAGGGAGCTAGAACGATTCGCAGTTAATCCTGGCCTGTTAGAAAC
ATCAGAAGGCTGTAGACAAATACTGGGACAGCTACAACCATCCCTTCAGACAGGATCAGAAGAACTTAGA
TCATTATATAATACAGTAGCAACCCTCTATTGTGTGCATCAAAGGATAGAGATAAAAGACACCAAGGAAG
CTTTAGACAAGATAGAGGAAGAGCAAAACAAAAGTAAGACCACCGCACAGCAAGCGGCCGGCCGCGCTGA
TCTTCAGACCTGGAGGAGGAGATATGAGGGACAATTGGAGAAGTGAATTATATAAATATAAAGTAGTAAA
AATTGAACCATTAGGAGTAGCACCCACCAAGGCAAAGAGAAGAGTGGTGCAGAGAGAAAAAAGAGCAGTG
GGAATAGGAGCTTTGTTCCTTGGGTTCTTGGGAGCAGCAGGAAGCACTATGGGCGCAGCGTCAATGACGC
TGACGGTACAGGCCAGACAATTATTGTCTGGTATAGTGCAGCAGCAGAACAATTTGCTGAGGGCTATTGA
GGCGCAACAGCATCTGTTGCAACTCACAGTCTGGGGCATCAAGCAGCTCCAGGCAAGAATCCTGGCTGTG
GAAAGATACCTAAAGGATCAACAGCTCCTGGGGATTTGGGGTTGCTCTGGAAAACTCATTTGCACCACTG
CTGTGCCTTGGAATGCTAGTTGGAGTAATAAATCTCTGGAACAGATTTGGAATCACACGACCTGGATGGA
GTGGGACAGAGAAATTAACAATTACACAAGCTTAATACACTCCTTAATTGAAGAATCGCAAAACCAGCAA
GAAAAGAATGAACAAGAATTATTGGAATTAGATAAATGGGCAAGTTTGTGGAATTGGTTTAACATAACAA
ATTGGCTGTGGTATATAAAATTATTCATAATGATAGTAGGAGGCTTGGTAGGTTTAAGAATAGTTTTTGC
TGTACTTTCTATAGTGAATAGAGTTAGGCAGGGATATTCACCATTATCGTTTCAGACCCACCTCCCAACC
CCGAGGGGACCCGACAGGCCCGAAGGAATAGAAGAAGAAGGTGGAGAGAGAGACAGAGACAGATCCATTC
GATTAGTGAACGGATCGGCACTGCGTGCGCCAATTCTGCAGACAAATGGCAGTATTCATCCACAATTTTA
AAAGAAAAGGGGGGATTGGGGGGTACAGTGCAGGGGAAAGAATAGTAGACATAATAGCAACAGACATACA
AACTAAAGAATTACAAAAACAAATTACAAAAATTCAAAATTTTCGGGTTTATTACAGGGACAGCAGAGAT
CCAGTTTGGTTAGTACCGGGCCCGCTCTAGAGATCCGACGCCGCCATCTCTAGGCCCGCGCCGGCCCCCT
CGCACAGACTTGTGGGAGAAGCTCGGCTACTCCCCTGCCCCGGTTAATTTGCATATAATATTTCCTAGTA
ACTATAGAGGCTTAATGTGCGATAAAAGACAGATAATCTGTTCTTTTTAATACTAGCTACATTTTACATG
ATAGGCTTGGATTTCTATAAGAGATACAAATACTAAATTATTATTTTAAAAAACAGCACAAAAGGAAACT
CACCCTAACTGTAAAGTAATTGTGTGTTTTGAGACTATAAATATCCCTTGGAGAAAAGCCTTGTTAACGC
GCGGTGACCCTCGAGGTCGACGGTATCGATAAGCTCGCTTCACGAGATTCCAGCAGGTCGAGGGACCTAA
TAACTTCGTATAGCATACATTATACGAAGTTATATTAAGGGTTCCAAGCTTAAGCGGCCGGCCGCTGAAA
GACCCCACCTGTAGGTTTGGCAAGCTAGCTGCAGTAACGCCATTTTGCAAGGCATGGAAAAATACCAAAC
CAAGAATAGAGAAGTTCAGATCAAGGGCGGGTACATGAAAATAGCTAACGTTGGGCCAAACAGGATATCT
GCGGTGAGCAGTTTCGGCCCCGGCCCGGGGCCAAGAACAGATGGTCACCGCAGTTTCGGCCCCGGCCCGA
GGCCAAGAACAGATGGTCCCCAGATATGGCCCAACCCTCAGCAGTTTCTTAAGACCCATCAGATGTTTCC
AGGCTCCCCCAAGGACCTGAAATGACCCTGCGCCTTATTTGAATTAACCAATCAGCCTGCTTCTCGCTTC
TGTTCGCGCGCTTCTGCTTCCCGAGCTCTATAAAAGAGCTCACAACCCCTCACTCGGCGCGCCAGTCCTC
CGATTGACTGAGTCGCCCGGATCCCAGTGTGGTGGTACGGGAATTCCTGCAGGCCTCGACGAGGGCCGGC
GCGCCGCGGCCGCTACGTAAATTCCGCCCCCCCCCCCCCTCTCCCTCCCCCCCCCCTAACGTTACTGGCC
GAAGCCGCTTGGAATAAGGCCGGTGTGCGTTTGTCTATATGTTATTTTCCACCATATTGCCGTCTTTTGG
CAATGTGAGGGCCCGGAAACCTGGCCCTGTCTTCTTGACGAGCATTCCTAGGGGTCTTTCCCCTCTCGCC
AAAGGAATGCAAGGTCTGTTGAATGTCGTGAAGGAAGCAGTTCCTCTGGAAGCTTCTTGAAGACAAACAA
CGTCTGTAGCGACCCTTTGCAGGCAGCGGAACCCCCCACCTGGCGACAGGTGCCTCTGCGGCCAAAAGCC
ACGTGTATAAGATACACCTGCAAAGGCGGCACAACCCCAGTGCCACGTTGTGAGTTGGATAGTTGTGGAA
AGAGTCAAATGGCTCTCCTCAAGCGTATTCAACAAGGGGCTGAAGGATGCCCAGAAGGTACCCCATTGTA
TGGGATCTGATCTGGGGCCTCGGTGCACATGCTTTACATGTGTTTAGTCGAGGTTAAAAAAACGTCTAGG
CCCCCCGAACCACGGGGACGTGGTTTTCCTTTGAAAAACACGATGATAATATGGCCACAACCATGGTGAG
CAAGGGCGAGGAGCTGTTCACCGGGGTGGTGCCCATCCTGGTCGAGCTGGACGGCGACGTAAACGGCCAC
AAGTTCAGCGTGTCCGGCGAGGGCGAGGGCGATGCCACCTACGGCAAGCTGACCCTGAAGTTCATCTGCA
CCACCGGCAAGCTGCCCGTGCCCTGGCCCACCCTCGTGACCACCCTGACCTGGGGCGTGCAGTGCTTCGC
CCGCTACCCCGACCACATGAAGCAGCACGACTTCTTCAAGTCCGCCATGCCCGAAGGCTACGTCCAGGAG
CGCACCATCTTCTTCAAGGACGACGGCAACTACAAGACCCGCGCCGAGGTGAAGTTCGAGGGCGACACCC
TGGTGAACCGCATCGAGCTGAAGGGCATCGACTTCAAGGAGGACGGCAACATCCTGGGGCACAAGCTGGA
GTACAACGCCATCAGCGACAACGTCTATATCACCGCCGACAAGCAGAAGAACGGCATCAAGGCCAACTTC
AAGATCCGCCACAACATCGAGGACGGCAGCGTGCAGCTCGCCGACCACTACCAGCAGAACACCCCCATCG
GCGACGGCCCCGTGCTGCTGCCCGACAACCACTACCTGAGCACCCAGTCCAAGCTGAGCAAAGACCCCAA
CGAGAAGCGCGATCACATGGTCCTGCTGGAGTTCGTGACCGCCGCCGGGATCACTCTCGGCATGGACGAG
CTGTACAAGTAAAGCGGCCGGCCGCCAGCACAGTGGTCGAAATTCGTCGAGGGACCTAATAACTTCGTAT
AGCATACATTATACGAAGTTATACATGTTTAAGGGTTCCGGTTCCACTAGGTACAATTCGATATCAAGCT
TATCGATAATCAACCTCTGGATTACAAAATTTGTGAAAGATTGACTGGTATTCTTAACTATGTTGCTCCT
TTTACGCTATGTGGATACGCTGCTTTAATGCCTTTGTATCATGCTATTGCTTCCCGTATGGCTTTCATTT
TCTCCTCCTTGTATAAATCCTGGTTGCTGTCTCTTTATGAGGAGTTGTGGCCCGTTGTCAGGCAACGTGG
CGTGGTGTGCACTGTGTTTGCTGACGCAACCCCCACTGGTTGGGGCATTGCCACCACCTGTCAGCTCCTT
TCCGGGACTTTCGCTTTCCCCCTCCCTATTGCCACGGCGGAACTCATCGCCGCCTGCCTTGCCCGCTGCT
GGACAGGGGCTCGGCTGTTGGGCACTGACAATTCCGTGGTGTTGTCGGGGAAATCATCGTCCTTTCCTTG
GCTGCTCGCCTGTGTTGCCACCTGGATTCTGCGCGGGACGTCCTTCTGCTACGTCCCTTCGGCCCTCAAT
CCAGCGGACCTTCCTTCCCGCGGCCTGCTGCCGGCTCTGCGGCCTCTTCCGCGTCTTCGCCTTCGCCCTC
AGACGAGTCGGATCTCCCTTTGGGCCGCCTCCCCGCATCGATACCGTCGACCTCGATCGAGACCTAGAAA
AACATGGAGCAATCACAAGTAGCAATACAGCAGCTACCAATGCTGATTGTGCCTGGCTAGAAGCACAAGA
GGAGGAGGAGGTGGGTTTTCCAGTCACACCTCAGGTACCTTTAAGACCAATGACTTACAAGGCAGCTGTA
GATCTTAGCCACTTTTTAAAAGAAAAGGGGGGACTGGAAGGGCTAATTCACTCCCAACGAAGACAAGATA
TCCTTGATCTGTGGATCTACCACACACAAGGCTACTTCCCTGATTGGCAGAACTACACACCAGGGCCAGG
GATCAGATATCCACTGACCTTTGGATGGTGCTACAAGCTAGTACCAGTTGAGCAAGAGAAGGTAGAAGAA
GCCAATGAAGGAGAGAACACCCGCTTGTTACACCCTGTGAGCCTGCATGGGATGGATGACCCGGAGAGAG
AAGTATTAGAGTGGAGGTTTGACAGCCGCCTAGCATTTCATCACATGGCCCGAGAGCTGCATCCGGACTG
TACTGGGTCTCTCTGGTTAGACCAGATCTGAGCCTGGGAGCTCTCTGGCTAACTAGGGAACCCACTGCTT
AAGCCTCAATAAAGCTTGCCTTGAGTGCTTCAAGTAGTGTGTGCCCGTCTGTTGTGTGACTCTGGTAACT
AGAGATCCCTCAGACCCTTTTAGTCAGTGTGGAAAATCTCTAGCAGCATGTGAGCAAAAGGCCAGCAAAA
GGCCAGGAACCGTAAAAAGGCCGCGTTGCTGGCGTTTTTCCATAGGCTCCGCCCCCCTGACGAGCATCAC
AAAAATCGACGCTCAAGTCAGAGGTGGCGAAACCCGACAGGACTATAAAGATACCAGGCGTTTCCCCCTG
GAAGCTCCCTCGTGCGCTCTCCTGTTCCGACCCTGCCGCTTACCGGATACCTGTCCGCCTTTCTCCCTTC
GGGAAGCGTGGCGCTTTCTCATAGCTCACGCTGTAGGTATCTCAGTTCGGTGTAGGTCGTTCGCTCCAAG
CTGGGCTGTGTGCACGAACCCCCCGTTCAGCCCGACCGCTGCGCCTTATCCGGTAACTATCGTCTTGAGT
CCAACCCGGTAAGACACGACTTATCGCCACTGGCAGCAGCCACTGGTAACAGGATTAGCAGAGCGAGGTA
TGTAGGCGGTGCTACAGAGTTCTTGAAGTGGTGGCCTAACTACGGCTACACTAGAAGAACAGTATTTGGT
ATCTGCGCTCTGCTGAAGCCAGTTACCTTCGGAAAAAGAGTTGGTAGCTCTTGATCCGGCAAACAAACCA
CCGCTGGTAGCGGTGGTTTTTTTGTTTGCAAGCAGCAGATTACGCGCAGAAAAAAAGGATCTCAAGAAGA
TCCTTTGATCTTTTCTACGGGGTCTGACGCTCAGTGGAACGAAAACTCACGTTAAGGGATTTTGGTCATG
AGATTATCAAAAAGGATCTTCACCTAGATCCTTTTAAATTAAAAATGAAGTTTTAAATCAATCTAAAGTA
TATATGAGTAAACTTGGTCTGACAGTTACCAATGCTTAATCAGTGAGGCACCTATCTCAGCGATCTGTCT
ATTTCGTTCATCCATAGTTGCCTGACTCCCCGTCGTGTAGATAACTACGATACGGGAGGGCTTACCATCT
GGCCCCAGTGCTGCAATGATACCGCGAGACCCACGCTCACCGGCTCCAGATTTATCAGCAATAAACCAGC
CAGCCGGAAGGGCCGAGCGCAGAAGTGGTCCTGCAACTTTATCCGCCTCCATCCAGTCTATTAATTGTTG
CCGGGAAGCTAGAGTAAGTAGTTCGCCAGTTAATAGTTTGCGCAACGTTGTTGCCATTGCTACAGGCATC
GTGGTGTCACGCTCGTCGTTTGGTATGGCTTCATTCAGCTCCGGTTCCCAACGATCAAGGCGAGTTACAT
GATCCCCCATGTTGTGCAAAAAAGCGGTTAGCTCCTTCGGTCCTCCGATCGTTGTCAGAAGTAAGTTGGC
CGCAGTGTTATCACTCATGGTTATGGCAGCACTGCATAATTCTCTTACTGTCATGCCATCCGTAAGATGC
TTTTCTGTGACTGGTGAGTACTCAACCAAGTCATTCTGAGAATAGTGTATGCGGCGACCGAGTTGCTCTT
GCCCGGCGTCAATACGGGATAATACCGCGCCACATAGCAGAACTTTAAAAGTGCTCATCATTGGAAAACG
TTCTTCGGGGCGAAAACTCTCAAGGATCTTACCGCTGTTGAGATCCAGTTCGATGTAACCCACTCGTGCA
CCCAACTGATCTTCAGCATCTTTTACTTTCACCAGCGTTTCTGGGTGAGCAAAAACAGGAAGGCAAAATG
CCGCAAAAAAGGGAATAAGGGCGACACGGAAATGTTGAATACTCATACTCTTCCTTTTTCAATATTATTG
AAGCATTTATCAGGGTTATTGTCTCATGAGCGGATACATATTTGAATGTATTTAGAAAAATAAACAAATA
GGGGTTCCGCGCACATTTCCCCGAAAAGTGCCACCTGAC
