>Addgene plasmid #27363 | LeGO-iCer | addgene partial sequence | sequence record 33683 | 27363 with SFFVpro-F (5' CTTCTGCTTCCCGAGCTCTA 3')
CGGCGCGCCAGTCCTCCGATTGACTGAGTCGCCCGGATCCCAGTGTGGTGGTACGGGAATTCCTGCAGGC
CTCGACGAGGGCCGGCGCGCCGCGGCCGCTACGTAAATTCCGCCCCCCCCCCCCCTCTC
