>Addgene plasmid #27363 | LeGO-iCer | addgene partial sequence | sequence record 33684 | 27363 with U6 (5' cagtgcaggggaaagaatagtagac 3')
TACAAAAACAAATTACAAAAATTCAAAATTTTCGGGTTTATTACAGGGACAGCAGAGATCCAGTTTGGTT
AGTACCGGGCCCGCTCTAGAGATCCGACGCGCCATCTCTAGGCCCGCGCCGGCCCCCTCGCACAGACTTG
TGGGAGAAGCTCGGCTACTCCCCTGCCCCGGTTAATTTGCATATAATATTTCCTAGTAACTATAGAGGCT
TAATGTGCGATAAAAGACAGATAATCTGTTCTTTTTAATACTAGCTACATTTTACATGATAGGCTTGGAT
TTCTATAAGAGATACAAATACTAAATTATTATTTTAAAAAACAGCACAAAAGGAAACTCACCCTAACTGT
AAAGTAATTGTGTGTTTTGAGACTATAAATATCCCTTGGAGAAAAGCCTTGTTAACGCGCGGTGACCCTC
GAGGTCGACGGTATCGATAAGCTCGCTTCACGAGATTCCAGCAGGTCGAGGGACCTAATAACTTCGTATA
GCATACATTATACGAAGTTATATTAAGGGTTCCAAGCTTAAGCGGCCGGCCGCTGAAAGACCCCACCTGT
AGGTTTGGCAAGCTAGCTGCAGTAACGCCATTTTGCAAGGCATGGAAAAATACCAAACCAAGAATAGAGA
AGTTCAGATCAAGGGCGGGTACATGAAAATAGCTAACGTTGGGCCAAACAGGATATCTGCGGTGAGCAGT
TTCGGCCCCGGCCCGGGGCCAAGAACAGATGGTCACCGCAGTTTCGGCCCCGGCCCGAGGCCAAGAACAG
ATGGTCCCCAGATATGGCCCAACCCTCAGCAGTTTCTTAAGACCCATCAGATGTTTCCAGGCTCCCCCAA
GGACCTGAAATGACCCTGCGCCTTATTTGAATTAACCAATCAGCCTGCTTCTCGCTTCTGTTCGCGCGCT
TCTGCTTCCCGAGCTCTATAAA
