>Addgene plasmid #27363 | LeGO-iCer | addgene partial sequence | sequence record 33685 | 27363 with EGFP-C
TGGACGAGCTGTACAAGTAAAGCGGCCGGCCGCCAGCACAGTGGTCGAAATTCGTCGAGGGACCTAATAA
CTTCGTATAGCATACATTATACGAAGTTATACATGTTTAAGGGTTCCGGTTCCACTAGGTACAATTCGAT
ATCAAGCTTATCGATAATCAACCTCTGGATTACAAAATTTGTGAAAGATTGACTGGTATTCTTAACTATG
TTGCTCCTTTTACGCTATGTGGATACGCTGCTTTAATGCCTTTGTATCATGCTATTGCTTCCCGTATGGC
TTTCATTTTCTCCTCCTTGTATAAATCCTGGTTGCTGTCTCTTTATGAGGAGTTGTGGCCCGTTGTCAGG
CAACGTGGCGTGGTGTGCACTGTGTTTGCTGACGCAACCCCCACTGGTTGGGGCATTGCCACCACCTGTC
AGCTCCTTTCCGGGACTTTCGCTTTCCCCCTCCCTATTGCCACGGCGGAACTCATCGCCGCCTGCCTTGC
CCGCTGCTGGACAGGGGCTCGGCTGTTGGGCACTGACAATTCCGTGGTGTTGTCGGGGAAATCATCGTCC
TTTCCTTGGCTGCTCGCCTGTGTTGCCACCTGGATTCTGCGCGGGACGTCCTTCTGCTACGTCCCTTCGG
CCCTCAATCCAGCGGACCTTCCTTCCCGCGGCCTGCTGCCGGCTCTGCGGCCTCTTCCGCGTCTTCGCCT
TCGCCCTCAGACGAGTCGGATCTCCCTTTGGGCCGCCTCCCCGCATCGATACCGTCGACCTCGATCGAGA
CCTAGAAAAACATGGAGCAATCACAAGTAGCAATACAGCAGCTACCAATGCTGATTGTGCCTGGCTAGAA
GCACAAGAGGAGGAGGAGGTGGGTTTTCCAGTCACACCTCAGGTACCTTTAAGACCAATGACTTACAAGG
CAGCTGTAGATCTTAGCCACTTTT
